>Addgene plasmid #191625 | pXD70LacZ9-Phcdh-LacZ | addgene full sequence | sequence record 375796 | Addgene NGS Result
ATCTCCTTGTCTCGAATGCCCCTGCTGCCGCCAAGCTTGCTGGGGCTTTTCTTTTTCAAATAAAACGAAA
GGCTCAGTCGAAAGACTGGGCCTTTCGTTTTATCTGTTGTTTGTCGGTGAACGCTCTCTACTAGAGGAGC
TCATGCCGGCGGCACCTCGCTAACGGATTCACCACTCCAAGAATTGGAGCCAATCAATTCTTGCGGAGAA
CTGTGAATGCGCAAACCAACCCTTGGCAGAACATATCCATCGCGTCCGCCATCTCCAGCAGCCGCACGCG
GCGCATCTCGGGCCGCGTTGCTGGCGTTTTTCCATAGGCTCCGCCCCCCTGACGAGCATCACAAAAATCG
ACGCTCAAGTCAGAGGTGGCGAAACCCGACAGGACTATAAAGATACCAGGCGTTTCCCCCTGGAAGCTCC
CTCGTGCGCTCTCCTGTTCCGACCCTGCCGCTTACCGGATACCTGTCCGCCTTTCTCCCTTCGGGAAGCG
TGGCGCTTTCTCATAGCTCACGCTGTAGGTATCTCAGTTCGGTGTAGGTCGTTCGCTCCAAGCTGGGCTG
TGTGCACGAACCCCCCGTTCAGCCCGACCGCTGCGCCTTATCCGGTAACTATCGTCTTGAGTCCAACCCG
GTAAGACACGACTTATCGCCACTGGCAGCAGCCACTGGTAACAGGATTAGCAGAGCGAGGTATGTAGGCG
GTGCTACAGAGTTCTTGAAGTGGTGGCCTAACTACGGCTACACTAGAAGGACAGTATTTGGTATCTGCGC
TCTGCTGAAGCCAGTTACCTTCGGAAAAAGAGTTGGTAGCTCTTGATCCGGCAAACAAACCACCGCTGGT
AGCGGTGGTTTTTTTGTTTGCAAGCAGCAGATTACGCGCAGAAAAAAAGGATCTCAAGAAGATCCTTTGA
TCTTTTCTACGGGGTCTGACGCTCAGTGGAACGAAAACTCACGTTAAGGGATTTTGGTCATGAGATTATC
AAAAAGGATCTTCACCTAGATCCTTTTAAATTAAAAATGAAGTTTTAAATCAATCTAAAGTATATATGAG
TAAACTTGGTCTGACAGTTACCAATGCTTAATCAGTGAGGCACCTATCTCAGCGATCTGTCTATTTCGTT
CATCCATAGTTGCCTGACTCCCCGTCGTGTAGATAACTACGATACGGGAGGGCTTACCATCTGGCCCCAG
TGCTGCAATGATACCGCGAGACCCACGCTCACCGGCTCCAGATTTATCAGCAATAAACCAGCCAGCCGGA
AGGGCCGAGCGCAGAAGTGGTCCTGCAACTTTATCCGCCTCCATCCAGTCTATTAATTGTTGCCGGGAAG
CTAGAGTAAGTAGTTCGCCAGTTAATAGTTTGCGCAACGTTGTTGCCATTGCTGCAGGCATCGTGGTGTC
ACGCTCGTCGTTTGGTATGGCTTCATTCAGCTCCGGTTCCCAACGATCAAGGCGAGTTACATGATCCCCC
ATGTTGTGCAAAAAAGCGGTTAGCTCCTTCGGTCCTCCGATCGTTGTCAGAAGTAAGTTGGCCGCAGTGT
TATCACTCATGGTTATGGCAGCACTGCATAATTCTCTTACTGTCATGCCATCCGTAAGATGCTTTTCTGT
GACTGGTGAGTACTCAACCAAGTCATTCTGAGAATAGTGTATGCGGCGACCGAGTTGCTCTTGCCCGGCG
TCAACACGGGATAATACCGCGCCACATAGCAGAACTTTAAAAGTGCTCATCATTGGAAAACGTTCTTCGG
GGCGAAAACTCTCAAGGATCTTACCGCTGTTGAGATCCAGTTCGATGTAACCCACTCGTGCACCCAACTG
ATCTTCAGCATCTTTTACTTTCACCAGCGTTTCTGGGTGAGCAAAAACAGGAAGGCAAAATGCCGCAAAA
AAGGGAATAAGGGCGACACGGAAATGTTGAATACTCATACTCTTCCTTTTTCAATATTATTGAAGCATTT
ATCAGGGTTATTGTCTCATGAGCGGATACATATTTGAATGTATTTAGAAAAATAAACAAATAGGGGTTCC
GCGCACATTTCCCCGAAAAGTGCCACCTGACGTCTAAGAAACCATTATTATCATGACATTAACCTATAAA
AATAGGCGTATCACGAGGCCCTTTCGTCTTCAAGGCGAAAAAACCCCGCCGAAGCGGGGTTTTTTGCGAA
ATATAATGACCCTCTTGATAACCCAAGAGGGCATTTTTTAGGAACGGTTATTTGATTATTAATCCGGCGG
CAACTGAAACGATTCGGATCCTGTATTACTATTCTGAATTCGCGGCCGCTTCTAGATGGCAGTCTCCTTC
GTTCACAGGTTTCTTCCCGTTGCCGCACGCCCGGATGACGGGCGCGAACGGCAACCTCTTCGCTGCCATC
AAGTATAGGTTGGGCGCGAAAAGCAAAATAATCCTTTGGGGATGATATCGGCGCGTTTCATCCATCCACC
CCTTATGATTTGGGCTTTTGCTCCGTTCCTAGAATGGGGAAACCGGTTCCGGCGTATGGTCGCGCCGGGT
TCCGGCAGAGACGAACGAAGCGAGAAAAGGAAGAGAGGAGGGGCACATGACCATGATTACGGATTCACTG
GCCGTCGTTTTACAACGTCGTGACTGGGAAAACCCTGGCGTTACCCAACTTAATCGCCTTGCAGCACATC
CCCCTTTCGCCAGCTGGCGTAATAGCGAAGAGGCCCGCACCGATCGCCCTTCCCAACAGTTGCGCAGCCT
GAATGGCGAATGGCGCTTTGCCTGGTTTCCGGCACCAGAAGCGGTGCCGGAAAGCTGGCTGGAGTGCGAT
CTTCCTGAGGCCGATACTGTCGTCGTCCCCTCAAACTGGCAGATGCACGGTTACGATGCGCCCATCTACA
CCAACGTGACCTATCCCATTACGGTCAATCCGCCGTTTGTTCCCACGGAGAATCCGACGGGTTGTTACTC
GCTCACATTTAATGTTGATGAAAGCTGGCTACAGGAAGGCCAGACGCGAATTATTTTTGATGGCGTTAAC
TCGGCGTTTCATCTGTGGTGCAACGGGCGCTGGGTCGGTTACGGCCAGGACAGTCGTTTGCCGTCTGAAT
TTGACCTGAGCGCATTTTTACGCGCCGGAGAAAACCGCCTCGCGGTGATGGTGCTGCGCTGGAGTGACGG
CAGTTATCTGGAAGATCAGGATATGTGGCGGATGAGCGGCATTTTCCGTGACGTCTCGTTGCTGCATAAA
CCGACTACACAAATCAGCGATTTCCATGTTGCCACTCGCTTTAATGATGATTTCAGCCGCGCTGTACTGG
AGGCTGAAGTTCAGATGTGCGGCGAGTTGCGTGACTACCTACGGGTAACAGTTTCTTTATGGCAGGGTGA
AACGCAGGTCGCCAGCGGCACCGCGCCTTTCGGCGGTGAAATTATCGATGAGCGTGGTGGTTATGCCGAT
CGCGTCACACTACGTCTGAACGTCGAAAACCCGAAACTGTGGAGCGCCGAAATCCCGAATCTCTATCGTG
CGGTGGTTGAACTGCACACCGCCGACGGCACGCTGATTGAAGCAGAAGCCTGCGATGTCGGTTTCCGCGA
GGTGCGGATTGAAAATGGTCTGCTGCTGCTGAACGGCAAGCCGTTGCTGATTCGAGGCGTTAACCGTCAC
GAGCATCATCCTCTGCATGGTCAGGTCATGGATGAGCAGACGATGGTGCAGGATATCCTGCTGATGAAGC
AGAACAACTTTAACGCCGTGCGCTGTTCGCATTATCCGAACCATCCGCTGTGGTACACGCTGTGCGACCG
CTACGGCCTGTATGTGGTGGATGAAGCCAATATTGAAACCCACGGCATGGTGCCAATGAATCGTCTGACC
GATGATCCGCGCTGGCTACCGGCGATGAGCGAACGCGTAACGCGAATGGTGCAGCGCGATCGTAATCACC
CGAGTGTGATCATCTGGTCGCTGGGGAATGAATCAGGCCACGGCGCTAATCACGACGCGCTGTATCGCTG
GATCAAATCTGTCGATCCTTCCCGCCCGGTGCAGTATGAAGGCGGCGGAGCCGACACCACGGCCACCGAT
ATTATTTGCCCGATGTACGCGCGCGTGGATGAAGACCAGCCCTTCCCGGCTGTGCCGAAATGGTCCATCA
AAAAATGGCTTTCGCTACCTGGAGAGACGCGCCCGCTGATCCTTTGCGAATACGCCCACGCGATGGGTAA
CAGTCTTGGCGGTTTCGCTAAATACTGGCAGGCGTTTCGTCAGTATCCCCGTTTACAGGGCGGCTTCGTC
TGGGACTGGGTGGATCAGTCGCTGATTAAATATGATGAAAACGGCAACCCGTGGTCGGCTTACGGCGGTG
ATTTTGGCGATACGCCGAACGATCGCCAGTTCTGTATGAACGGTCTGGTCTTTGCCGACCGCACGCCGCA
TCCAGCGCTGACGGAAGCAAAACACCAGCAGCAGTTTTTCCAGTTCCGTTTATCCGGGCAAACCATCGAA
GTGACCAGCGAATACCTGTTCCGTCATAGCGATAACGAGCTCCTGCACTGGATGGTGGCGCTGGATGGTA
AGCCGCTGGCAAGCGGTGAAGTGCCTCTGGATGTCGCTCCACAAGGTAAACAGTTGATTGAACTGCCTGA
ACTACCGCAGCCGGAGAGCGCCGGGCAACTCTGGCTCACAGTACGCGTAGTGCAACCGAACGCGACCGCA
TGGTCAGAAGCCGGGCACATCAGCGCCTGGCAGCAGTGGCGTCTGGCGGAAAACCTCAGTGTGACGCTCC
CCGCCGCGTCCCACGCCATCCCGCATCTGACCACCAGCGAAATGGATTTTTGCATCGAGCTGGGTAATAA
GCGTTGGCAATTTAACCGCCAGTCAGGCTTTCTTTCACAGATGTGGATTGGCGATAAAAAACAACTGCTG
ACGCCGCTGCGCGATCAGTTCACCCGTGCACCGCTGGATAACGACATTGGCGTAAGTGAAGCGACCCGCA
TTGACCCTAACGCCTGGGTCGAACGCTGGAAGGCGGCGGGCCATTACCAGGCCGAAGCAGCGTTGTTGCA
GTGCACGGCAGATACACTTGCTGATGCGGTGCTGATTACGACCGCTCACGCGTGGCAGCATCAGGGGAAA
ACCTTATTTATCAGCCGGAAAACCTACCGGATTGATGGTAGTGGTCAAATGGCGATTACCGTTGATGTTG
AAGTGGCGAGCGATACACCGCATCCGGCGCGGATTGGCCTGAACTGCCAGCTGGCGCAGGTAGCAGAGCG
GGTAAACTGGCTCGGATTAGGGCCGCAAGAAAACTATCCCGACCGCCTTACTGCCGCCTGTTTTGACCGC
TGGGATCTGCCATTGTCAGACATGTATACCCCGTACGTCTTCCCGAGCGAAAACGGTCTGCGCTGCGGGA
CGCGCGAATTGAATTATGGCCCACACCAGTGGCGCGGCGACTTCCAGTTCAACATCAGCCGCTACAGTCA
ACAGCAACTGATGGAAACCAGCCATCGCCATCTGCTGCACGCGGAAGAAGGCACATGGCTGAATATCGAC
GGTTTCCATATGGGGATTGGTGGCGACGACTCCTGGAGCCCGTCAGTATCGGCGGAATTCCAGCTGAGCG
CCGGTCGCTACCATTACCAGTTGGTCTGGTGTCAAAAATAAACTAGTCGACTCACACTGGCTCACCTTCG
GGTGGGCCTTTCTGCGTTTATATACTAGAGAGAGAATATAAAAAGCCAGATTATTAATCCGGCTTTTTTA
TTATTTAATTCCTGTTATAAAAAAAGGATCAATTTTGAACTCTCTCCCAAAGTTGATCCCTTAACGATCT
AAAACAATTCATCCAGTAAAATATAATATTTTATTTTCTCCCAATCAGGCTTGATCCCCAGTAAGTCAAA
AAATAGCTCGACATACTGTTCTTCCCCGATATCCTCCCTGATCGACCGGACGCAGAAGGCAATGTCATAC
CACTTGTCCGCCCTGCCGCTTCTCCCAAGATCAATAAAGCCACTTACTTTGCCATCTTTCACAAAGATGT
TGCTGTCTCCCAGGTCGCCGTGGGAAAAGACAAGTTCCTCTTCGGGCTTTTCCGTCTTTAAAAAATCATA
CAGCTCGCGCGGATCTTTAAATGGAGTGTCTTCTTCCCAGTTTTCGCAATCCACATCGGCCAGATCGTTA
TTCAGTAAGTAATCCAATTCGGCTAAGCGGCTGTCTAAGCTATTCGTATAGGGACAATCCGATATGTCGA
TGGAGTGAAAGAGCCTGATGCACTCCGCATACAGCTCGATAATCTTTTCAGGGCTTTGTTCATCTTCATA
CTCTTCCGAGCAAAGGACGCCATCGGCCTCACTCATGAGCAGATTGCTCCAGCCATCATGCCGTTCAAAG
TGCAGGACCTTTGGAACAGGCAGCTTTCCTTCCAGCCATAGCATCATGTCCTTTTCCCGTTCCACATCAT
AGGTGGTCCCTTTATACCGGCTGTCCGTCATTTTTAAATATAGGTTTTCATTTTCTCCCACCAGCTTATA
TACCTTAGCAGGAGACATTCCTTCCGTATCTTTTACGCAGCGGTATTTTTCGATCAGTTTTTTCAATTCC
GGTGATATTCTCATTTTAGCCATTTATTATTTCCTTCCTCTTTTCTACAGTATTTAAAGATACCCCAAGA
AGCTAATTATAACAAGACGAACTCCAATTCACTGTTCCTTGCATTCTAAAACCTTAAATACCAGAAAACA
GCTTTTTCAAAGTTGTTTTCAAAGTTGGCGTATAACATAGTATCGACGGAGCCGATTTTGAAACCACAAT
TATGATAGAATTTACAAGCTATAAGGTTATTGTCCTGGGTTTCAAGCATTAGTCCATGCAAGTTTTTATG
CTTTGCCCATTCTATAGATATATTGATAAGAAGACTGGAATGCCCGCTCCGCCGGGATTATTCGAAAGCG
CATCGTCCAAGCGAGACCGTCTGCATTCGGAAATCTCGGCCGGTTCGCGCCGAGGAAGCCCATCTGGCTG
CATCCCAAATCGACACACAACGCACGGAGGCCCCGGCGATCGCCGGGGCCTCCGAATCATGCGCATCGTG
GAAGCGAAGCTCCGCAAAAAACCCCGCTTCAGCGGGGTTTTTTCGCGTCGCACCTCCTTGTCGTGTATTA
CAGGTACTACTATAACACATCATCTAGCCCGCCCGCGATACGTCCTCTGCGGTGCAGCGTGGTCGCGGTT
CCACGCATCCGCCGCCCGCTGCGCATCGCGCAGCACGTCATTAAGGCTCTGTTGCCTTGGCTGTTCCCTG
CGCATCAGATATTCGAGCGGGCGCGATATTCGACTTCTAAGCTCTTCCACTTTGATTCGCATTCCCGCAA
CTCCTGCTCTGATGCGGCTCGCGAGTCCATCGCACTTAACAACGATGTTATCGAGGATTGCGCCGCGCTC
AGCTTTTCCCGCAGCTTCCCAGCCCCGAACCTCGGTAGCGATGGGTTGAAGCTCTCCAATGTCTCGCGCA
ACTCCGTCCGCTCGTTGCCGAAGACACTCCAATCGGTCTTGCTCATCTTCGATATCGAGCTTCACGTCCT
CGAGCTGGCTGTCAAGCTCGGCAAGGTCACCCTCCTTGTCGGCAATCTCGGTAACAAGCTCTGCCTTACG
CGTTTCGGCATCATTCAGTAAAGCGGCGGCTTCTTCCCTAGCCGCCGCGACGATTCGCGCCGCTTCGTCC
TTCGCAGGTTCAACCACGGCCTTATCGACCGCACAGCGTACCTTGTCGATATCCACGGACTTGTCCGTGT
ATACACGCTGCGCCCGCGTCTCCTCGTCAAGCTCGATTGCAGGGCGGTAGCCCATGCGCCCCTCTAGGTA
ATCCCCAAGCTCCTTGTGCATGCTCCGGTAGAAGCTGCGGGGGCACATCTGCTTGTAGTTGAACCGTCCA
TCTAGGATGGGCGTGAACGGCACGTGCATGTGGTCGCGGGCGGGCGTGCCATCCTTCAACACCTCGTCCT
TGTGGACGTACCCGCCCATCATGTTCTCGATGCCGAACTTCTTCGACAGGTACCAGTACGTGAGACGGAA
GAACCTGTCCTCATCGCCCTTGCGCACATTGTCGGGAAGCGTCACAACAACGTCAGCCATAACGACCGCA
TCCTTGCGCGTGGCACGCTTCCCTGCGGCCTTCTGGGCCTCGTTCACGCGCTCGATGCGGCTCTCCACCG
TGCCCCAGTTCGGCTCGCCATCGCGCGGCTCCACGCGCCCCACAACGAGCTTGCCGTCCTTGTTCGTGTA
GTGGCCGACCACCAAGTCGTTCTTGATGCGCTCGGGGTCGATGTTGTCGCGCTCCAGGCTGCTGCGGTCG
CGGCGGTAGTGGGCAAGCATGTGCCCGACCGATGGAGCCTTGTATTTCGCGATGTGAGCCATGGAAACCT
CCGAACCGTACAGACTTAATCGACTAAAGTCTAGCACGTTAGACCTTAGCTACGCTAAGGACGTGGCAGG
GCCAGCCCTGCACCCGCTCGGGCGTTCCCCCCGAGACCCCCCAGCCCTTGCCCGTTCGCGGCTTCGCTCA
CGGCCCTCGGGCCATCGGCGCGAGCGCCGAACGGAGGGACTTCGCCCCTCCGAACCACCCCTCAATCTAC
CTGCGGTTCGGCACACGGCACACGGCACTATTAGGGGGGCCGTCGTAGTGGCCCCCCTGTGGTCATTTGT
CATTTGTCATTTGTCACATTATTTTTCGGACACATTATTTTTCGGACGTAGTTAGCGAAAAATAATGAGC
CGCCCGATTCTGCAGGTCTCATCCAGTCGAGACACGGGCAAGGAAAGGGTCGATGGAGCAGAGCGTCCAT
CGACCCTTAATCAAGTCTGGTCTATTCGGTTGGCCGTCGCGTCAATTCCGCAATCCGTGAACGAGTCGGC
TTAGATCTGCGCGAGCGCAGACCACGCCGCCCCGTAGTCACGCATTGCTGCATTGACCCGACTACTCTTT
GGCACCTGACTGTTCCACGCACTTGCGCTTACGTTCGGCGTTCAGATAGTTCCCGCGACAATAGCGCTCG
AGAATCGAGTTGTACCCCACGATGATTTCGCGGTACTGCTCGGGAAACTCCCTCAGCGCCGCAGCCGTGA
AATCGTTGATGGTCTCGAACCTCTCGCACATGATGAAGCCGACCAACTCGAAGAGCATGTCCTGCTTGTC
CTTAGTCGAGAGCTGTTCGAGCTGACCAATGTCGAAGTTGTTTCCCTCGATGCGTGCTTCGACCGGATAC
AGCTCCTTGCCCTTCTTGCGACAGGAAGCCGTGTCGTGAATCAGATAGTCATACGCATGCCTGATGTTGT
TGATTGGCTCGGCTGACGAACAGCACTTCTTGCCGTCCGCGCTCAATCGGTTCAAGACGTTGATGATTGC
CTTGCGTGTCGTGTTGCCGCCCCAGACAACAATGACGTGCGCATGCGTCTTGCGCTGCTTGCTCTTCTGG
TCATGGTCTATGTCGTGAACCGCATAAGCGAAAGGCACTTGAAGAATGTCGTCTATCTCGTCCTGCCAGT
CATCGCGCATGTTCTCTGGGTAGCAGATGCCCTCCCAGAGCTTCACCTTCGTCTCGCCAGCGTTTGCCGC
CATGCTATA
Features (pLannotate 1.2.2; 9 found; start..end, strand, type, name):
     57..128     +  terminator     rrnB T1 terminator: transcription terminator T1 from the E. coli rrnB gene
    309..897     -  rep_origin     ori: high-copy-number ColE1/pMB1/pBR322/pUC origin of replication
   1068..1928    -  CDS            AmpR: β-lactamase; bla; confers resistance to ampicillin, carbenicillin, and related antibiotics
   1929..2033    -  promoter       AmpR promoter: bla
   2276..2295    +  misc_feature   BioBrick prefix: BioBrick prefix for parts that start with "ATG"
   2567..5638    +  CDS            lacZ: BGAL_ECOLI - Experimental evidence at protein level: Swiss-Prot protein existence level 1. From Escherichia coli (strain K12).
   5659..5686    +  terminator     T7Te terminator: phage T7 early transcription terminator
   5809..6603    -  CDS            KanR: aminoglycoside phosphotransferase; aphA-3; confers resistance to kanamycin
   6699..6914    -  CDS            satA (fragment): STA_BACSU - Also known as yyaR. Experimental evidence at protein level: Swiss-Prot protein existence level 1. Involved in resistance to streptothricin, a broad-spectrum antibiotic produced by streptomycetes. Detoxifies streptothricin via acetylation of the beta amino group of the first beta-lysyl moiety of streptothricin. From Bacillus subtilis (strain 168).
