[The description below was written by a language model from this plasmid's Addgene catalogue record and pLannotate feature annotations shown in this document.]
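Description:
pXD70LacZ9-Phcdh-LacZ is a roughly 9.6 kb E. coli–Eggerthella lenta shuttle plasmid built on the pXD69m2 backbone and carrying a promoter-reporter fusion for use in this human gut Actinobacterium. In E. coli it replicates at high copy from a ColE1/pUC-type origin and is selected with ampicillin (β-lactamase expressed from its native bla promoter) together with kanamycin. The kanamycin marker is an aphA-3-type aminoglycoside phosphotransferase, and the record identifies kanamycin resistance as the shuttle plasmid's marker. A short fragment resembling a streptothricin acetyltransferase gene sits just beside the KanR gene and appears to be a partial remnant rather than a functional marker. The automated annotation leaves roughly the last 2.7 kb of the sequence unannotated. The element that supports replication in E. lenta is not identified in the feature table, and it may lie in this region.

The payload is the full-length E. coli lacZ gene encoding β-galactosidase, placed under the control of Phcdh, the promoter of the E. lenta hydrocaffeic acid dehydroxylase gene. The promoter itself is not annotated. It presumably occupies the gap between a BioBrick prefix scar and the lacZ start codon. The reporter is followed by a phage T7 early (T7Te) terminator, and an rrnB T1 terminator elsewhere on the backbone helps insulate the cassette from read-through transcription. Because β-galactosidase output reflects Phcdh activity, the construct serves as a transcriptional reporter for studying how this dehydroxylase promoter is regulated. This fits the associated work on genetic tools for E. lenta and on a family of transcriptional regulators found in this organism.
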