Addgene plasmid #191625: pXD70LacZ9-Phcdh-LacZ
Purpose: E. coli - Eggerthella lenta shuttle plasmid (KanR), Phcdh hydrocaffeic acid dehydroxylase promoter-lacZ
Depositing lab: Emily Balskus. Depositing organization: Harvard University. Publication: Genetic manipulation of the human gut bacterium Eggerthella lenta reveals a widespread family of transcriptional regulators. Dong X, Guthrie BGH, Alexander M, Noecker C, Ramirez L, Glasser NR, Turnbaugh PJ, Balskus EP. Nat Commun. 2022 Dec 9;13(1):7624. doi: 10.1038/s41467-022-33576-3. PubMed 36494336.
Backbone
  Vector backbone: pXD69m2
  Vector type: Bacterial Expression
Growth in bacteria
  Bacterial resistance: Ampicillin and Kanamycin, 100 & 50 μg/mL
  Growth temperature: 37°C
  Growth strain: DH5alpha
  Copy number: High Copy
Gene/Insert
  Gene/Insert name: lacZ
  Species: E. coli
Terms and licenses: Academic/Nonprofit Terms; Industry Terms: Not Available to Industry
How to cite: pXD70LacZ9-Phcdh-LacZ was a gift from Emily Balskus (Addgene plasmid # 191625 ; http://n2t.net/addgene:191625 ; RRID:Addgene_191625)
